Addgene plasmid #52991: pHL 802
Purpose: pLtetO-1:OxyS-mCherry, pLlacO-1:ompC::gfp
Depositing lab: Han Lim. Depositing organization: University of California, Berkeley. Publication: Disruption of small RNA signaling caused by competition for Hfq. Hussein R, Lim HN. Proc Natl Acad Sci U S A. 2011 Jan 18;108(3):1110-5. doi: 10.1073/pnas.1010082108. Epub 2010 Dec 28. PubMed 21189298.
Backbone
  Vector backbone: unknown
  Backbone manufacturer: Lim lab
  Vector type: Bacterial Expression, Synthetic Biology
Growth in bacteria
  Bacterial resistance: Ampicillin, 100 μg/mL
  Growth temperature: 37°C
  Growth strain: DH5alpha
  Copy number: High Copy
Gene/Insert 1
  Gene/Insert name: OxyS sRNA
  Species: E.coli
  Promoter: pLtetO-1
  Tag / fusion protein: RBS-mCherry (C terminal on insert)
  Cloning method: Unknown
  Sequencing primers: 5′ unknown; 3′ mCherryR
Gene/Insert 2
  Gene/Insert name: ompC (alt name: competitor target mRNA)
  Species: E. coli
  Mutation: contains −81 to +36 bp relative to start codon
  Promoter: pLlacO-1
  Tag / fusion protein: GFP (C terminal on insert)
  Cloning method: Unknown
  Sequencing primers: 5′ unknown; 3′ gfp-R
Terms and licenses: Academic/Nonprofit Terms; Industry Terms: Not Available to Industry
Depositor comments: The pLlacO-1 promoter is induced by adding isopropyl-β-d-thiogalactopyranoside (IPTG) to the media. The LtetO-1 promoter is constitutively transcribed without TetR in the system. The part of the target mRNA that is necessary for sRNA regulation was fused to gfp or mCherry.
How to cite: pHL 802 was a gift from Han Lim (Addgene plasmid # 52991 ; http://n2t.net/addgene:52991 ; RRID:Addgene_52991)
