[The description below was written by a language model from this plasmid's Addgene catalogue record.]
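Description:
pHL 802 is a high-copy bacterial expression plasmid built for synthetic biology studies of small RNA regulation in E. coli. It is selected with ampicillin. The backbone is recorded only as a lab-made vector of unknown identity, so the origin of replication and other backbone elements are not stated, and no feature table is available to fill in those details.

The plasmid carries two independent expression cassettes. In the first, the PLtetO-1 promoter drives the E. coli small RNA OxyS, followed by a ribosome binding site and mCherry, so that red fluorescence reports transcription of the sRNA. According to the depositor, this promoter is constitutively active when TetR is absent from the system. In the second cassette, the IPTG-inducible PLlacO-1 promoter drives a fragment of E. coli ompC, spanning positions −81 to +36 relative to the start codon, fused at its C-terminal end to GFP. This fragment is the part of the mRNA needed for sRNA-mediated regulation, so green fluorescence reports expression of the fusion. The record labels ompC as a "competitor target mRNA".

This arrangement lets sRNA production and the level of a tunable target transcript be monitored separately in the same cell through two fluorescent channels. The associated work concerns disruption of sRNA signalling through competition for the RNA chaperone Hfq, and the construct appears designed to test how OxyS and a competing target transcript affect sRNA regulation. The record does not spell out the exact experimental role of each component.
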