>Addgene plasmid #52991 | pHL 802 | addgene partial sequence | sequence record 83864 | GFP-R 5'-CCATCTAATTCAACAAGAATTGGGACAAC-3'
CGCATGCTAGCTGGGACCAGGAGGGACAGTACTTTAACTTTCATGTTATTAACCCTCTGTTATATGCCTT
TATTTGCTTTTTTATGCCACTGCATACTGATTAACCCTCATTAATCAGTCGGCAAGTCGACAGTATCTTG
TTATCCGCTCACAATGTCAATGTTATCCGCTCACATTTATGACGTCAGGTGGCACTTTTCGGGGAAATGT
GCGCGGAACCCCTATTTGTTTATTTTTCTAAATACATTCAAATATGTATCCGCTCATGAGACAATAACCC
TGATAAATGCTTCAATAATATTGAAAAAGGAAGAGTATGAGTATTCAACATTTCCGTGTCGCCCTTATTC
CCTTTTTTGCGGCATTTTGCCTTCCTGTTTTTGCTCACCCAGAAACGCTGGTGAAAGTAAAAGATGCTGA
AGATCAGTTGGGTGCACGAGTGGGTTACATCGAACTGGATCTCAACAGCGGTAAGATCCTTGAGAGTTTT
CGCCCCGAAGAACGTTTTCCAATGATGAGCACTTTTAAAGTTCTGCTATGTGGCGCGGTATTATCCCGTA
TTGACGCCGGGCAAGAGCAACTCGGTCGCCGCATACACTATTCTCAGAATGACTTGGTTGAGTACTCACC
AGTCACAGAAAAGCATCTTACGGATGGCATGACAGTAAGAGAATTATGCAGTGCTGCCATAACCATGAGT
GATAACACTGCGGCCAACTTACTTCTGACAACGATCGGAGGACCG
