>Addgene plasmid #52991 | pHL 802 | addgene partial sequence | sequence record 84113 | GFP-F 5'-GGTCCTTCTTGAGTTTGTAAC-3'
AAGCTAGCTTGGCTGTTTTGGCGGATGAGAGAAGATTTTCAGCCTGATACAGATTAAATCAGAACGCAGA
AGCGGTCTGATAAAACAGAATTTGCCTGGCGGCAGTAGCGCGGTGGTCCCACCTGACCCCATGCCGAACT
CAGAAGTGAAACGCCGTAGCGCCGATGGTAGTGTGGGTCTCCCCATGCGAGAGTAGGGAACTGCCAGGCA
TCAAATAAAACGAAAGGCTCAGTCGAAAGACTGGGCCTTTCGTTTTATCTGTTGTTTGTCGGTGAACGCT
CTCCTGAGTAGGACAAATCCGCCGGGAGCGGATTTGAACGTTGCGAAGCAACGGCCCGGAGGGTGGCGGG
CAGGACGCCCGCCATAAACTGCCAGGCATCAAATTAAGCAGAAGGCCATCCTGACGGATGGCCTTTTTGC
GTTTCTACAA
