>Addgene plasmid #52991 | pHL 802 | addgene partial sequence | sequence record 84134 | mcherry-R 5'-TTGGTCACCTTCAGCTTGG-3'
CCTCGCCCTCGATCTCGAACTCGTGGCCGTTCACGGAGCCCTCCATGTGCACCTTGAAGCGCATGAACTC
CTTGATGATGGCCATGTTATCCTCCTCGCCCTTGCTCACCATCGTACGTTTCTCCTCTTTAATAAGCTTT
GAGCCTGGCTTATCGCCGGGCTTTTTTATGGCAAAAAAAAGCGGATCCTGGAGATCCGCAAAAGTTCACG
TTGGCTTTAGTTATTCGAGTTGAGAAACTCTCGAAACGGGCAGTGACTTCAAGGGTTAAAAGAGGTGCCG
CTCCGTTTCCCGGGAGTATCTCTATCACTGATAGGGATGTCAATCTCTATCACTGATAGGGAGGATCCTG
AGCGGATACATATTTGAATGTATTTAGAAAAATAAACAAAAGAGTTTGTAGAAACGCAAAAAGGCCATCC
GTCAGGATGGCCTTCTGCTTAATTTGATGCCTGGCAGTTTATGGCGGGCGTCCTGCCCGCCACCCTCCGG
GCCGTTGCTTCGCAACGTTCAAATCCGCTCCCGGCGGATTTGTCCTACTCAGGAGAGCGTTCACCGACAA
ACAACAGATAAAACGAAAGGCCCAGTCTTTCGACTGAGCCTTTCGTTTTATTTGATGCCTGGCAGTTCCC
TACTCTCGCATGGGGAGACCCACACTACCATCGGCGCTACGGCGTTTCACTTCTGAGTTCGGCATGGGGT
CAGGTGGGACCACCGCGCTACTGCCGCCAGGCAAATTCTGTTTTATCAGACCGCTTCTGCGTTCTGATTT
AATCTGTATCAGGCTGAAAATCTTCTCTCATCCGCCAAAACAGCCAAGCTAGCTTTTATTTGTAGAGCTC
A
